>Addgene plasmid #131181 | pOVC1_AtCIB_X | addgene full sequence | sequence record 256840 | Addgene NGS Result
CTACAACAAGGCAAGGCTTGACCGACAATTGCATGAAGAATCTGCTTAGGGTTAGGCGTTTTGCGCTGCT
TCGCGATGTACGGGCCAGATATACGCGTTGACATTGATTATTGACTAGTTATTAATAGTAATCAATTACG
GGGTCATTAGTTCATAGCCCATATATGGAGTTCCGCGTTACATAACTTACGGTAAATGGCCCGCCTGGCT
GACCGCCCAACGACCCCCGCCCATTGACGTCAATAATGACGTATGTTCCCATAGTAACGCCAATAGGGAC
TTTCCATTGACGTCAATGGGTGGAGTATTTACGGTAAACTGCCCACTTGGCAGTACATCAAGTGTATCAT
ATGCCAAGTACGCCCCCTATTGACGTCAATGACGGTAAATGGCCCGCCTGGCATTATGCCCAGTACATGA
CCTTATGGGACTTTCCTACTTGGCAGTACATCTACGTATTAGTCATCGCTATTACCATGGTGATGCGGTT
TTGGCAGTACATCAATGGGCGTGGATAGCGGTTTGACTCACGGGGATTTCCAAGTCTCCACCCCATTGAC
GTCAATGGGAGTTTGTTTTGGCACCAAAATCAACGGGACTTTCCAAAATGTCGTAACAACTCCGCCCCAT
TGACGCAAATGGGCGGTAGGCGTGTACGGTGGGAGGTCTATATAAGCAGAGCTCTCTGGCTAACTAGAGA
ACCCACTGCTTACTGGCTTATCGAAATTAATACGACTCACTATAGGGAGACCCAAGCTGACCATGGCCAC
CGGTAATGGAGCTATAGGAGGTGACCTTTTGCTCAATTTTCCTGACATGTCGGTCCTAGAGCGCCAAAGG
GCTCACCTCAAGTACCTCAATCCCACCTTTGATTCTCCTCTCGCCGGCTTCTTTGCCGATTCTTCAATGA
TTACCGGCGGCGAGATGGACAGCTATCTTTCGACTGCCGGTTTGAATCTTCCGATGATGTACGGTGAGAC
GACGGTGGAAGGTGATTCAAGACTCTCAATTTCGCCGGAAACGACGCTTGGGACTGGAAATTTCAAGGCA
GCGAAGTTTGATACAGAGACTAAGGATTGTAATGAGGCGGCGAAGAAGATGACGATGAACAGAGATGACC
TAGTAGAAGAAGGAGAAGAAGAGAAGTCGAAAATAACAGAGCAAAACAATGGGAGCACAAAAAGCATCAA
GAAGATGAAACACAAAGCCAAGAAAGAAGAGAACAATTTCTCTAATGATTCATCTAAAGTGACGAAGGAA
TTGGAGAAAACGGATTATATTCATACCGGTGAATTCTCAGGCTCTGGATCCCCCGGGTAAGTTTAAACCG
CTGATCAGCCTCGACTGTGCCTTCTAGTTGCCAGCCATCTGTTGTTTGCCCCTCCCCCGTGCCTTCCTTG
ACCCTGGAAGGTGCCACTCCCACTGTCCTTTCCTAATAAAATGAGGAAATTGCATCGCATTGTCTGAGTA
GGTGTCATTCTATTCTGGGGGGTGGGGTGGGGCAGGACAGCAAGGGGGAGGATTGGGAAGACAATAGCAG
GCATGCTGGGGATGCGGTGGGCTCTATGGCTTCTGAGGCGGAAAGAACCAGCTGGGGCTCTAGGGGGTAT
CCCC
[124 nt withheld, positions 1615-1738]
C
[91 nt withheld, positions 1740-1830]
A
[49 nt withheld, positions 1832-1880]
CCTTTGACGTTGGAGTCCACGTTCTTT
[37 nt withheld, positions 1908-1944]
ACCCTATCTCGGTCTATTCTTTTGATTTATAAGGGATTTTGCCGATTTCGGCCTATTGGTTAAAAAATGA
GCTGATTTAACAAAAATTTAACGCGAATTAATTCTGTGGAATGTGTGTCAGTTAGGGTGTGGAAAGTCCC
CAGGCTCCCCAGCAGGCAGAAGTATGCAAAGCATGCATCTCAATTAGTCAGCAACCAGGTGTGGAAAGTC
CCCAGGCTCCCCAGCAGGCAGAAGTATGCAAAGCATGCATCTCAATTAGTCAGCAACCATAGTCCCGCCC
CTAACTCCGCCCATCCCGCCCCTAACTCCGCCCAGTTCCGCCCATTCTCCGCCCCATGGCTGACTAATTT
TTTTTATTTATGCAGAGGCCGAGGCCGCCTCTGCCTCTGAGCTATTCCAGAAGTAGTGAGGAGGCTTTTT
TGGAGGCCTAGGCTTTTGCAAAAAGCTCTCGGGAGCTTGTATATCCATTTTCGGATCTGATCAAGAGACA
GGATGAGGATCGTTTCGCATGATTGAACAAGATGGATTGCACGCAGGTTCTCCGGCCGCTTGGGTGGAGA
GGCTATTCGGCTATGACTGGGCACAACAGACAATCGGCTGCTCTGATGCCGCCGTGTTCCGGCTGTCAGC
GCAGGGGCGCCCGGTTCTTTTTGTCAAGACCGACCTGTCCGGTGCCCTGAATGAACTGCAGGACGAGGCA
GCGCGGCTATCGTGGCTGGCCACGACGGGCGTTCCTTGCGCAGCTGTGCTCGACGTTGTCACTGAAGCGG
GAAGGGACTGGCTGCTATTGGGCGAAGTGCCGGGGCAGGATCTCCTGTCATCTCACCTTGCTCCTGCCGA
GAAAGTATCCATCATGGCTGATGCAATGCGGCGGCTGCATACGCTTGATCCGGCTACCTGCCCATTCGAC
CACCAAGCGAAACATCGCATCGAGCGAGCACGTACTCGGATGGAAGCCGGTCTTGTCGATCAGGATGATC
TGGACGAAGAGCATCAGGGGCTCGCGCCAGCCGAACTGTTCGCCAGGCTCAAGGCGCGCATGCCCGACGG
CGAGGATCTCGTCGTGACCCATGGCGATGCCTGCTTGCCGAATATCATGGTGGAAAATGGCCGCTTTTCT
GGATTCATCGACTGTGGCCGGCTGGGTGTGGCGGACCGCTATCAGGACATAGCGTTGGCTACCCGTGATA
TTGCTGAAGAGCTTGGCGGCGAATGGGCTGACCGCTTCCTCGTGCTTTACGGTATCGCCGCTCCCGATTC
GCAGCGCATCGCCTTCTATCGCCTTCTTGACGAGTTCTTCTGAGCGGGACTCTGGGGTTCGAAATGACCG
ACCAAGCGACGCCCAACCTGCCATCACGAGATTTCGATTCCACCGCCGCCTTCTATGAAAGGTTGGGCTT
CGGAATCGTTTTCCGGGACGCCGGCTGGATGATCCTCCAGCGCGGGGATCTCATGCTGGAGTTCTTCGCC
CACCCCAACTTGTTTATTGCAGCTTATAATGGTTACAAATAAAGCAATAGCATCACAAATTTCACAAATA
AAGCATTTTTTTCACTGCATTCTAGTTGTGGTTTGTCCAAACTCATCAATGTATCTTATCATGTCTGTAT
ACCGTCGACCTCTAGCTAGAGCTTGGCGTAATCATGGTCATAGCTGTTTCCTGTGTGAAATTGTTATCCG
CTCACAATTCCACACAACATACGAGCCGGAAGCATAAAGTGTAAAGCCTGGGGTGCCTAATGAGTGAGCT
AACTCACATTAATTGCGTTGCGCTCACTGCCCGCTTTCCAGTCGGGAAACCTGTCGTGCCAGCTGCATTA
ATGAATCGGCCAACGCGCGGGGAGAGGCGGTTTGCGTATTGGGCGCTCTTCCGCTTCCTCGCTCACTGAC
TCGCTGCGCTCGGTCGTTCGGCTGCGGCGAGCGGTATCAGCTCACTCAAAGGCGGTAATACGGTTATCCA
CAGAATCAGGGGATAACGCAGGAAAGAACATGTGAGCAAAAGGCCAGCAAAAGGCCAGGAACCGTAAAAA
GGCCGCGTTGCTGGCGTTTTTCCATAGGCTCCGCCCCCCTGACGAGCATCACAAAAATCGACGCTCAAGT
CAGAGGTGGCGAAACCCGACAGGACTATAAAGATACCAGGCGTTTCCCCCTGGAAGCTCCCTCGTGCGCT
CTCCTGTTCCGACCCTGCCGCTTACCGGATACCTGTCCGCCTTTCTCCCTTCGGGAAGCGTGGCGCTTTC
TCATAGCTCACGCTGTAGGTATCTCAGTTCGGTGTAGGTCGTTCGCTCCAAGCTGGGCTGTGTGCACGAA
CCCCCCGTTCAGCCCGACCGCTGCGCCTTATCCGGTAACTATCGTCTTGAGTCCAACCCGGTAAGACACG
ACTTATCGCCACTGGCAGCAGCCACTGGTAACAGGATTAGCAGAGCGAGGTATGTAGGCGGTGCTACAGA
GTTCTTGAAGTGGTGGCCTAACTACGGCTACACTAGAAGAACAGTATTTGGTATCTGCGCTCTGCTGAAG
CCAGTTACCTTCGGAAAAAGAGTTGGTAGCTCTTGATCCGGCAAACAAACCACCGCTGGTAGCGGTGGTT
TTTTTGTTTGCAAGCAGCAGATTACGCGCAGAAAAAAAGGATCTCAAGAAGATCCTTTGATCTTTTCTAC
GGGGTCTGACGCTCAGTGGAACGAAAACTCACGTTAAGGGATTTTGGTCATGAGATTATCAAAAAGGATC
TTCACCTAGATCCTTTTAAATTAAAAATGAAGTTTTAAATCAATCTAAAGTATATATGAGTAAACTTGGT
CTGACAGTTACCAATGCTTAATCAGTGAGGCACCTATCTCAGCGATCTGTCTATTTCGTTCATCCATAGT
TGCCTGACTCCCCGTCGTGTAGATAACTACGATACGGGAGGGCTTACCATCTGGCCCCAGTGCTGCAATG
ATACCGCGAGACCCACGCTCACCGGCTCCAGATTTATCAGCAATAAACCAGCCAGCCGGAAGGGCCGAGC
GCAGAAGTGGTCCTGCAACTTTATCCGCCTCCATCCAGTCTATTAATTGTTGCCGGGAAGCTAGAGTAAG
TAGTTCGCCAGTTAATAGTTTGCGCAACGTTGTTGCCATTGCTACAGGCATCGTGGTGTCACGCTCGTCG
TTTGGTATGGCTTCATTCAGCTCCGGTTCCCAACGATCAAGGCGAGTTACATGATCCCCCATGTTGTGCA
AAAAAGCGGTTAGCTCCTTCGGTCCTCCGATCGTTGTCAGAAGTAAGTTGGCCGCAGTGTTATCACTCAT
GGTTATGGCAGCACTGCATAATTCTCTTACTGTCATGCCATCCGTAAGATGCTTTTCTGTGACTGGTGAG
TACTCAACCAAGTCATTCTGAGAATAGTGTATGCGGCGACCGAGTTGCTCTTGCCCGGCGTCAATACGGG
ATAATACCGCGCCACATAGCAGAACTTTAAAAGTGCTCATCATTGGAAAACGTTCTTCGGGGCGAAAACT
CTCAAGGATCTTACCGCTGTTGAGATCCAGTTCGATGTAACCCACTCGTGCACCCAACTGATCTTCAGCA
TCTTTTACTTTCACCAGCGTTTCTGGGTGAGCAAAAACAGGAAGGCAAAATGCCGCAAAAAAGGGAATAA
GGGCGACACGGAAATGTTGAATACTCATACTCTTCCTTTTTCAATATTATTGAAGCATTTATCAGGGTTA
TTGTCTCATGAGCGGATACATATTTGAATGTATTTAGAAAAATAAACAAATAGGGGTTCCGCGCACATTT
CCCCGAAAAGTGCCACCTGACGTCGACGGATCGGGAGATCTCCCGATCCCCTATGGTGCACTCTCAGTAC
AATCTGCTCTGATGCCGCATAGTTAAGCCAGTATCTGCTCCCTGCTTGTGTGTTGGAGGTCGCTGAGTAG
TGCGCGAGCAAAATTTAAG
Features (pLannotate 1.2.2; 20 found; start..end, strand, type, name):
    100..479     +  enhancer       CMV enhancer: human cytomegalovirus immediate early enhancer
    480..683     +  promoter       CMV promoter: human cytomegalovirus (CMV) immediate early promoter
    679..712     +  LTR            5' LTR (truncated) (fragment): truncated 5' long terminal repeat (LTR) from HIV-1
    728..746     +  promoter       T7 promoter: promoter for bacteriophage T7 RNA polymerase
    775..1281    +  CDS            CIBN: N-terminal portion of the CIB1 transcription factor from Arabidopsis thaliana binds to CRY2 (cryptochrome 2) that has absorbed blue light (Kennedy et al., 2010)
   1345..1569    +  polyA_signal   bGH poly(A) signal: bovine growth hormone polyadenylation signal
   1573..1594    +  promoter       SV40 promoter (fragment): SV40 enhancer and early promoter
   1615..2043    +  rep_origin     f1 ori (sequence partly withheld): f1 bacteriophage origin of replication; arrow indicates direction of (+) strand synthesis
   2057..2386    +  promoter       SV40 promoter: SV40 enhancer and early promoter
   2453..3244    +  CDS            neo: KKA2_KLEPN - Also known as kan, nptII. Experimental evidence at protein level: Swiss-Prot protein existence level 1. Resistance to kanamycin, neomycin, paromomycin, ribostamycin, butirosin and gentamicin B. From Klebsiella pneumoniae.
   3268..3426    +  CDS            ble (fragment): BLE_KLEPN - Experimental evidence at protein level: Swiss-Prot protein existence level 1. Binding protein with a strong affinity to the bleomycin family of antibiotics. Binds to CL990; an antimitotic-antibiotic compound. From Klebsiella pneumoniae.
   3421..3542    +  polyA_signal   SV40 poly(A) signal: SV40 polyadenylation signal
   3615..3631    -  protein_bind   lac operator: The lac repressor binds to the lac operator to inhibit transcription in E. coli. This inhibition can be relieved by adding lactose or isopropyl-β-D-thiogalactopyranoside (IPTG). lac repressor encoded by lacI
   3639..3669    -  promoter       lac promoter: promoter for the E. coli lac operon
   3684..3705    -  protein_bind   CAP binding site: CAP binding activates transcription in the presence of cAMP. E. coli catabolite activator protein
   3718..3810    -  CDS            lacI (fragment): lac repressor; lacI; The lac repressor binds to the lac operator to inhibit transcription in E. coli. This inhibition can be relieved by adding lactose or isopropyl-β-D-thiogalactopyranoside (IPTG).
   3993..4581    -  rep_origin     ori: high-copy-number ColE1/pMB1/pBR322/pUC origin of replication
   4752..5612    -  CDS            AmpR: β-lactamase; bla; confers resistance to ampicillin, carbenicillin, and related antibiotics
   5613..5717    -  promoter       AmpR promoter: bla
   5776..5828    -  misc_feature   bom (fragment): basis of mobility region from pBR322
