[The description below was written by a language model from this plasmid's Addgene catalogue record, the feature table of its GenBank file and pLannotate feature annotations shown in this document.]
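Description:
pOVC1_AtCIB_X is a mammalian expression plasmid built on the pcDNA3.1(-) backbone, belonging to a vector library designed for rapid assembly of modular light-controlled protein-protein interactions. It is maintained in E. coli at high copy through a ColE1/pUC-type origin with ampicillin selection (β-lactamase under its own promoter). It also carries an f1 origin for single-stranded DNA production. For mammalian cells, an SV40 early promoter drives the neomycin phosphotransferase gene, terminated by an SV40 polyadenylation signal, allowing G418 selection of stable transfectants.

The payload is a 561 bp insert from Arabidopsis thaliana, annotated as CIBN, the N-terminal portion of the CIB1 transcription factor. CIBN binds cryptochrome 2 (CRY2) once CRY2 has absorbed blue light, so the pair serves as a light-inducible heterodimerisation module. Expression comes from the human CMV immediate-early enhancer and promoter, with the bovine growth hormone polyadenylation signal downstream. A T7 promoter lies between the CMV promoter and the coding sequence. According to the record, the AtCIB sequence is followed by restriction sites, and the "X" in the name suggests a placeholder position where a protein of interest can be cloned in frame downstream of CIB, although the specific sites are not listed. The insert itself is flanked by retained AgeI sites. No epitope tag or fluorescent reporter is annotated.

Several small annotations (an HIV-1 LTR fragment, ble and lacI fragments, lac promoter/operator elements, a bom fragment) look like backbone remnants or short similarity hits rather than functional parts. The accompanying GenBank record covers only the 561 bp insert and has no feature annotations.
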