Addgene plasmid #131181: pOVC1_AtCIB_X
Purpose: Expresses AtCIB (Arabidopsis thaliana) followed by restriction sites
Depositing lab: Harald Janovjak. Depositing organization: Institute of Science and Technology Austria (I.S.T. Austria). Publication: Engineering Strategy and Vector Library for the Rapid Generation of Modular Light-Controlled Protein-Protein Interactions. Tichy AM, Gerrard EJ, Legrand JMD, Hobbs RM, Janovjak H. J Mol Biol. 2019 May 29. pii: S0022-2836(19)30317-1. doi: 10.1016/j.jmb.2019.05.033. PubMed 31150735.
Backbone
  Vector backbone: pcDNA3.1-
  Backbone manufacturer: Invitrogen
  Backbone size w/o insert (bp): 5318
  Vector type: Mammalian Expression
  Selectable markers: Neomycin (select with G418)
Growth in bacteria
  Bacterial resistance: Ampicillin, 100 μg/mL
  Growth temperature: 37°C
  Growth strain: DH5alpha
  Copy number: High Copy
Gene/Insert
  Gene/Insert name: AtCIB
  Species: A. thaliana (mustard weed)
  Insert size (bp): 561
  Promoter: CMV
  Cloning method: Restriction Enzyme; 5′ cloning site AgeI (not destroyed); 3′ cloning site AgeI (not destroyed)
  Sequencing primers: 5′ CMV_F (CGCAAATGGGCGGTAGGCGTG); 3′ pcDNA_R (CAACAGATGGCTGGCAAC)
Terms and licenses: Academic/Nonprofit Terms; Industry Terms: Not Available to Industry
How to cite: pOVC1_AtCIB_X was a gift from Harald Janovjak (Addgene plasmid # 131181 ; http://n2t.net/addgene:131181 ; RRID:Addgene_131181)
