LOCUS       Exported 561 bp ds-DNA linear SYN 20-SEP-2021
DEFINITION  Expresses AtCIB (Arabidopsis thaliana) followed by restriction
            sites.
ACCESSION   .
VERSION     .
KEYWORDS    pOVC1_AtCIB_X
SOURCE      synthetic DNA construct
  ORGANISM  synthetic DNA construct
REFERENCE   1 (bases 1 to 561)
  AUTHORS   Tichy AM, Gerrard EJ, Legrand JMD, Hobbs RM, Janovjak H
  TITLE     Engineering Strategy and Vector Library for the Rapid Generation of
            Modular Light-Controlled Protein-Protein Interactions.
  JOURNAL   J Mol Biol. 2019 May 29. pii: S0022-2836(19)30317-1. doi:
            10.1016/j.jmb.2019.05.033.
  PUBMED    31150735
REFERENCE   2 (bases 1 to 561)
  AUTHORS   .
  TITLE     Direct Submission
  JOURNAL   Exported Sep 20, 2021 from SnapGene Server 1.1.58
            http://www.snapgene.com
FEATURES             Location/Qualifiers
     source          1..561
                     /organism="synthetic DNA construct"
                     /mol_type="other DNA"
ORIGIN
        1 accatggcca ccggtaatgg agctatagga ggtgaccttt tgctcaattt tcctgacatg
       61 tcggtcctag agcgccaaag ggctcacctc aagtacctca atcccacctt tgattctcct
      121 ctcgccggct tctttgccga ttcttcaatg attaccggcg gcgagatgga cagctatctt
      181 tcgactgccg gtttgaatct tccgatgatg tacggtgaga cgacggtgga aggtgattca
      241 agactctcaa tttcgccgga aacgacgctt gggactggaa atttcaaggc agcgaagttt
      301 gatacagaga ctaaggattg taatgaggcg gcgaagaaga tgacgatgaa cagagatgac
      361 ctagtagaag aaggagaaga agagaagtcg aaaataacag agcaaaacaa tgggagcaca
      421 aaaagcatca agaagatgaa acacaaagcc aagaaagaag agaacaattt ctctaatgat
      481 tcatctaaag tgacgaagga attggagaaa acggattata ttcataccgg tgaattctca
      541 ggctctggat cccccgggta a
//
